Addgene plasmid #162006: pLKO.1 Puro shRNA PIK3C2A KD5
Purpose: PIK3C2alpha shRNA
Depositing lab: David Bryant. Depositing organization: University of Glasgow. Publication: The phospholipid PI(3,4)P2 is an apical identity determinant. Roman-Fernandez A, Roignot J, Sandilands E, Nacke M, Mansour MA, McGarry L, Shanks E, Mostov KE, Bryant DM. Nat Commun. 2018 Nov 28;9(1):5041. doi: 10.1038/s41467-018-07464-8. PubMed 30487552.
Backbone
  Vector backbone: pLKO.1
  Vector type: Lentiviral
  Selectable markers: Puromycin
Growth in bacteria
  Bacterial resistance: Ampicillin, 100 μg/mL
  Growth temperature: 37°C
  Growth strain: NEB Stable
  Copy number: High Copy
Gene/Insert
  Gene/Insert name: PIK3C2A
  gRNA/shRNA sequence: Unspecified
  Species: Canis Lupus
  Entrez Gene: PIK3C2A
  Cloning method: Ligation Independent Cloning
Terms and licenses: Academic/Nonprofit Terms; Industry Terms: Not Available to Industry
How to cite: pLKO.1 Puro shRNA PIK3C2A KD5 was a gift from David Bryant (Addgene plasmid # 162006 ; http://n2t.net/addgene:162006 ; RRID:Addgene_162006)
