[The description below was written by a language model from this plasmid's Addgene catalogue record and pLannotate feature annotations shown in this document.]
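Description:
pLKO.1 Puro shRNA PIK3C2A KD5 is a lentiviral knockdown vector built on the pLKO.1 backbone, carrying a short hairpin RNA directed against PIK3C2A, the class II PI3-kinase alpha isoform, with the target species recorded as dog (Canis lupus). The hairpin sequence itself is listed as unspecified and is not annotated in the feature table. It presumably lies in the gap between the human U6 promoter and the cPPT/CTS element, since U6 is the RNA polymerase III promoter that drives shRNA transcription in this backbone. A separate cassette downstream uses the human PGK promoter to express puromycin N-acetyltransferase, allowing selection of transduced mammalian cells with puromycin.

The viral portion has the layout of a third-generation self-inactivating transfer vector. An RSV enhancer/promoter is fused to a truncated HIV-1 5' LTR and drives production of the genomic RNA in packaging cells. This is followed by the Ψ packaging signal with an adjoining gag fragment and by the RRE for Rev-dependent nuclear export. The cPPT/CTS element aids nuclear import of the viral genome, and the ΔU3 3' LTR disables LTR promoter activity after integration. Short Rev and nef matches are residual HIV-1 fragments rather than functional genes, so packaging functions must be supplied in trans.

In bacteria the plasmid is maintained through a high-copy ColE1/pUC-type origin and ampicillin resistance (bla). The backbone also retains an f1 origin, an SV40 origin and poly(A) signal, lac-derived elements and T7/T3 promoters. The record supports its use for stable depletion of PI3K-C2α in canine cells, and the associated publication concerns the phospholipid PI(3,4)P2 as a determinant of apical identity.
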