Features (pLannotate 1.2.2; 25 found; start..end, strand, type, name):
    253..353     +  CDS            Rev (fragment): human immunodeficiency virus 1 (HIV-1) Rev protein; rev; enhances nuclear export of unspliced and incompletely spliced viral mRNAs
    403..643     +  promoter       U6 promoter: RNA polymerase III promoter for human U6 snRNA
    748..865     +  misc_feature   cPPT/CTS: central polypurine tract and central termination sequence of HIV-1
    914..1424    +  promoter       hPGK promoter: human phosphoglycerate kinase 1 promoter
   1446..2045    +  CDS            PuroR: puromycin N-acetyltransferase; pac from Streptomyces alboniger; confers resistance to puromycin
   2088..2171    +  CDS            nef (fragment): NEF_HV1Z2 - Experimental evidence at protein level: Swiss-Prot protein existence level 1. Extracellular Nef protein targets CD4(+) T-lymphocytes for apoptosis by interacting with CXCR4 surface receptors. From Human immunodeficiency virus type 1 group M subtype D (isolate Z2/CDC-Z34) (HIV-1).
   2173..2406    +  LTR            3' LTR (ΔU3): self-inactivating 3' long terminal repeat (LTR) from HIV-1
   2478..2599    +  polyA_signal   SV40 poly(A) signal: SV40 polyadenylation signal
   2639..2774    +  rep_origin     SV40 ori: SV40 origin of replication
   2795..2813    -  promoter       T7 promoter: promoter for bacteriophage T7 RNA polymerase
   2821..2976    +  CDS            lacZα (fragment): LacZα fragment of β-galactosidase; lacZ fragment
   2981..3409    +  rep_origin     f1 ori (sequence partly withheld): f1 bacteriophage origin of replication; arrow indicates direction of (+) strand synthesis
   3462..3566    +  promoter       AmpR promoter: bla
   3567..4427    +  CDS            AmpR: β-lactamase; bla; confers resistance to ampicillin, carbenicillin, and related antibiotics
   4598..5186    +  rep_origin     ori: high-copy-number ColE1/pMB1/pBR322/pUC origin of replication
   5369..5461    +  CDS            lacI (fragment): lac repressor; lacI; The lac repressor binds to the lac operator to inhibit transcription in E. coli. This inhibition can be relieved by adding lactose or isopropyl-β-D-thiogalactopyranoside (IPTG).
   5474..5495    +  protein_bind   CAP binding site: CAP binding activates transcription in the presence of cAMP. E. coli catabolite activator protein
   5510..5540    +  promoter       lac promoter: promoter for the E. coli lac operon
   5548..5564    +  protein_bind   lac operator: The lac repressor binds to the lac operator to inhibit transcription in E. coli. This inhibition can be relieved by adding lactose or isopropyl-β-D-thiogalactopyranoside (IPTG). lac repressor encoded by lacI
   5609..5627    +  promoter       T3 promoter: promoter for bacteriophage T3 RNA polymerase
   5655..5881    +  promoter       RSV promoter: Rous sarcoma virus enhancer/promoter
   5882..6062    +  LTR            5' LTR (truncated): truncated 5' long terminal repeat (LTR) from HIV-1
   6109..6234    +  misc_feature   HIV-1 Ψ: packaging signal of human immunodeficiency virus type 1
   6218..6581    +  CDS            HIV-1 gag (fragment): gag protein from human immunodeficiency virus 1; gag
   6727..6960    +  misc_feature   RRE: The Rev response element (RRE) of HIV-1 allows for Rev-dependent mRNA export from the nucleus to the cytoplasm.
>Addgene plasmid #162006 | pLKO.1 Puro shRNA PIK3C2A KD5 | addgene full sequence | sequence record 318869 | Addgene NGS Result
ATTAACAATTACACAAGCTTAATACACTCCTTAATTGAAGAATCGCAAAACCAGCAAGAAAAGAATGAAC
AAGAATTATTGGAATTAGATAAATGGGCAAGTTTGTGGAATTGGTTTAACATAACAAATTGGCTGTGGTA
TATAAAATTATTCATAATGATAGTAGGAGGCTTGGTAGGTTTAAGAATAGTTTTTGCTGTACTTTCTATA
GTGAATAGAGTTAGGCAGGGATATTCACCATTATCGTTTCAGACCCACCTCCCAACCCCGAGGGGACCCG
ACAGGCCCGAAGGAATAGAAGAAGAAGGTGGAGAGAGAGACAGAGACAGATCCATTCGATTAGTGAACGG
ATCTCGACGGTATCGATCACGAGACTAGCCTCGAGCGGCCGCCCCCTTCACCGAGGGCCTATTTCCCATG
ATTCCTTCATATTTGCATATACGATACAAGGCTGTTAGAGAGATAATTGGAATTAATTTGACTGTAAACA
CAAAGATATTAGTACAAAATACGTGACGTAGAAAGTAATAATTTCTTGGGTAGTTTGCAGTTTTAAAATT
ATGTTTTAAAATGGACTATCATATGCTTACCGTAACTTGAAAGTATTTCGATTTCTTGGCTTTATATATC
TTGTGGAAAGGACGAAACACCGGGCTCAGATATCCAGCAATAATCTCGAGATTATTGCTGGATATCTGAG
CTTTTTGAATTCTCGACCTCGAGACAAATGGCAGTATTCATCCACAATTTTAAAAGAAAAGGGGGGATTG
GGGGGTACAGTGCAGGGGAAAGAATAGTAGACATAATAGCAACAGACATACAAACTAAAGAATTACAAAA
ACAAATTACAAAAATTCAAAATTTTCGGGTTTATTACAGGGACAGCAGAGATCCACTTTGGCCGCGGCTC
GAGGGGGTTGGGGTTGCGCCTTTTCCAAGGCAGCCCTGGGTTTGCGCAGGGACGCGGCTGCTCTGGGCGT
GGTTCCGGGAAACGCAGCGGCGCCGACCCTGGGTCTCGCACATTCTTCACGTCCGTTCGCAGCGTCACCC
GGATCTTCGCCGCTACCCTTGTGGGCCCCCCGGCGACGCTTCCTGCTCCGCCCCTAAGTCGGGAAGGTTC
CTTGCGGTTCGCGGCGTGCCGGACGTGACAAACGGAAGCCGCACGTCTCACTAGTACCCTCGCAGACGGA
CAGCGCCAGGGAGCAATGGCAGCGCGCCGACCGCGATGGGCTGTGGCCAATAGCGGCTGCTCAGCAGGGC
GCGCCGAGAGCAGCGGCCGGGAAGGGGCGGTGCGGGAGGCGGGGTGTGGGGCGGTAGTGTGGGCCCTGTT
CCTGCCCGCGCGGTGTTCCGCATTCTGCAAGCCTCCGGAGCGCACGTCGGCAGTCGGCTCCCTCGTTGAC
CGAATCACCGACCTCTCTCCCCAGGGGGATCCACCGGAGCTTACCATGACCGAGTACAAGCCCACGGTGC
GCCTCGCCACCCGCGACGACGTCCCCAGGGCCGTACGCACCCTCGCCGCCGCGTTCGCCGACTACCCCGC
CACGCGCCACACCGTCGATCCGGACCGCCACATCGAGCGGGTCACCGAGCTGCAAGAACTCTTCCTCACG
CGCGTCGGGCTCGACATCGGCAAGGTGTGGGTCGCGGACGACGGCGCCGCGGTGGCGGTCTGGACCACGC
CGGAGAGCGTCGAAGCGGGGGCGGTGTTCGCCGAGATCGGCCCGCGCATGGCCGAGTTGAGCGGTTCCCG
GCTGGCCGCGCAGCAACAGATGGAAGGCCTCCTGGCGCCGCACCGGCCCAAGGAGCCCGCGTGGTTCCTG
GCCACCGTCGGCGTCTCGCCCGACCACCAGGGCAAGGGTCTGGGCAGCGCCGTCGTGCTCCCCGGAGTGG
AGGCGGCCGAGCGCGCCGGGGTGCCCGCCTTCCTGGAGACCTCCGCGCCCCGCAACCTCCCCTTCTACGA
GCGGCTCGGCTTCACCGTCACCGCCGACGTCGAGGTGCCCGAAGGACCGCGCACCTGGTGCATGACCCGC
AAGCCCGGTGCCTGACGCCCGCCCCACGACCCGCAGCGCCCGACCGAAAGGAGCGCACGACCCCATGCAT
CGGTACCTTTAAGACCAATGACTTACAAGGCAGCTGTAGATCTTAGCCACTTTTTAAAAGAAAAGGGGGG
ACTGGAAGGGCTAATTCACTCCCAACGAAGACAAGATCTGCTTTTTGCTTGTACTGGGTCTCTCTGGTTA
GACCAGATCTGAGCCTGGGAGCTCTCTGGCTAACTAGGGAACCCACTGCTTAAGCCTCAATAAAGCTTGC
CTTGAGTGCTTCAAGTAGTGTGTGCCCGTCTGTTGTGTGACTCTGGTAACTAGAGATCCCTCAGACCCTT
TTAGTCAGTGTGGAAAATCTCTAGCAGTAGTAGTTCATGTCATCTTATTATTCAGTATTTATAACTTGCA
AAGAAATGAATATCAGAGAGTGAGAGGAACTTGTTTATTGCAGCTTATAATGGTTACAAATAAAGCAATA
GCATCACAAATTTCACAAATAAAGCATTTTTTTCACTGCATTCTAGTTGTGGTTTGTCCAAACTCATCAA
TGTATCTTATCATGTCTGGCTCTAGCTATCCCGCCCCTAACTCCGCCCATCCCGCCCCTAACTCCGCCCA
GTTCCGCCCATTCTCCGCCCCATGGCTGACTAATTTTTTTTATTTATGCAGAGGCCGAGGCCGCCTCGGC
CTCTGAGCTATTCCAGAAGTAGTGAGGAGGCTTTTTTGGAGGCCTAGGGACGTACCCAATTCGCCCTATA
GTGAGTCGTATTACGCGCGCTCACTGGCCGTCGTTTTACAACGTCGTGACTGGGAAAACCCTGGCGTTAC
CCAACTTAATCGCCTTGCAGCACATCCCCCTTTCGCCAGCTGGCGTAATAGCGAAGAGGCCCGCACCGAT
CGCCCTTCCCAACAGTTGCGCAGCCTGAATGGCGAATGGG
[124 nt withheld, positions 2981-3104]
C
[91 nt withheld, positions 3106-3196]
A
[49 nt withheld, positions 3198-3246]
CCTTTGACGTTGGAGTCCACGTTCTTT
[37 nt withheld, positions 3274-3310]
ACCCTATCTCGGTCTATTCTTTTGATTTATAAGGGATTTTGCCGATTTCGGCCTATTGGTTAAAAAATGA
GCTGATTTAACAAAAATTTAACGCGAATTTTAACAAAATATTAACGCTTACAATTTAGGTGGCACTTTTC
GGGGAAATGTGCGCGGAACCCCTATTTGTTTATTTTTCTAAATACATTCAAATATGTATCCGCTCATGAG
ACAATAACCCTGATAAATGCTTCAATAATATTGAAAAAGGAAGAGTATGAGTATTCAACATTTCCGTGTC
GCCCTTATTCCCTTTTTTGCGGCATTTTGCCTTCCTGTTTTTGCTCACCCAGAAACGCTGGTGAAAGTAA
AAGATGCTGAAGATCAGTTGGGTGCACGAGTGGGTTACATCGAACTGGATCTCAACAGCGGTAAGATCCT
TGAGAGTTTTCGCCCCGAAGAACGTTTTCCAATGATGAGCACTTTTAAAGTTCTGCTATGTGGCGCGGTA
TTATCCCGTATTGACGCCGGGCAAGAGCAACTCGGTCGCCGCATACACTATTCTCAGAATGACTTGGTTG
AGTACTCACCAGTCACAGAAAAGCATCTTACGGATGGCATGACAGTAAGAGAATTATGCAGTGCTGCCAT
AACCATGAGTGATAACACTGCGGCCAACTTACTTCTGACAACGATCGGAGGACCGAAGGAGCTAACCGCT
TTTTTGCACAACATGGGGGATCATGTAACTCGCCTTGATCGTTGGGAACCGGAGCTGAATGAAGCCATAC
CAAACGACGAGCGTGACACCACGATGCCTGTAGCAATGGCAACAACGTTGCGCAAACTATTAACTGGCGA
ACTACTTACTCTAGCTTCCCGGCAACAATTAATAGACTGGATGGAGGCGGATAAAGTTGCAGGACCACTT
CTGCGCTCGGCCCTTCCGGCTGGCTGGTTTATTGCTGATAAATCTGGAGCCGGTGAGCGTGGGTCTCGCG
GTATCATTGCAGCACTGGGGCCAGATGGTAAGCCCTCCCGTATCGTAGTTATCTACACGACGGGGAGTCA
GGCAACTATGGATGAACGAAATAGACAGATCGCTGAGATAGGTGCCTCACTGATTAAGCATTGGTAACTG
TCAGACCAAGTTTACTCATATATACTTTAGATTGATTTAAAACTTCATTTTTAATTTAAAAGGATCTAGG
TGAAGATCCTTTTTGATAATCTCATGACCAAAATCCCTTAACGTGAGTTTTCGTTCCACTGAGCGTCAGA
CCCCGTAGAAAAGATCAAAGGATCTTCTTGAGATCCTTTTTTTCTGCGCGTAATCTGCTGCTTGCAAACA
AAAAAACCACCGCTACCAGCGGTGGTTTGTTTGCCGGATCAAGAGCTACCAACTCTTTTTCCGAAGGTAA
CTGGCTTCAGCAGAGCGCAGATACCAAATACTGTTCTTCTAGTGTAGCCGTAGTTAGGCCACCACTTCAA
GAACTCTGTAGCACCGCCTACATACCTCGCTCTGCTAATCCTGTTACCAGTGGCTGCTGCCAGTGGCGAT
AAGTCGTGTCTTACCGGGTTGGACTCAAGACGATAGTTACCGGATAAGGCGCAGCGGTCGGGCTGAACGG
GGGGTTCGTGCACACAGCCCAGCTTGGAGCGAACGACCTACACCGAACTGAGATACCTACAGCGTGAGCT
ATGAGAAAGCGCCACGCTTCCCGAAGGGAGAAAGGCGGACAGGTATCCGGTAAGCGGCAGGGTCGGAACA
GGAGAGCGCACGAGGGAGCTTCCAGGGGGAAACGCCTGGTATCTTTATAGTCCTGTCGGGTTTCGCCACC
TCTGACTTGAGCGTCGATTTTTGTGATGCTCGTCAGGGGGGCGGAGCCTATGGAAAAACGCCAGCAACGC
GGCCTTTTTACGGTTCCTGGCCTTTTGCTGGCCTTTTGCTCACATGTTCTTTCCTGCGTTATCCCCTGAT
TCTGTGGATAACCGTATTACCGCCTTTGAGTGAGCTGATACCGCTCGCCGCAGCCGAACGACCGAGCGCA
GCGAGTCAGTGAGCGAGGAAGCGGAAGAGCGCCCAATACGCAAACCGCCTCTCCCCGCGCGTTGGCCGAT
TCATTAATGCAGCTGGCACGACAGGTTTCCCGACTGGAAAGCGGGCAGTGAGCGCAACGCAATTAATGTG
AGTTAGCTCACTCATTAGGCACCCCAGGCTTTACACTTTATGCTTCCGGCTCGTATGTTGTGTGGAATTG
TGAGCGGATAACAATTTCACACAGGAAACAGCTATGACCATGATTACGCCAAGCGCGCAATTAACCCTCA
CTAAAGGGAACAAAAGCTGGAGCTGCAAGCTTAATGTAGTCTTATGCAATACTCTTGTAGTCTTGCAACA
TGGTAACGATGAGTTAGCAACATGCCTTACAAGGAGAGAAAAAGCACCGTGCATGCCGATTGGTGGAAGT
AAGGTGGTACGATCGTGCCTTATTAGGAAGGCAACAGACGGGTCTGACATGGATTGGACGAACCACTGAA
TTGCCGCATTGCAGAGATATTGTATTTAAGTGCCTAGCTCGATACATAAACGGGTCTCTCTGGTTAGACC
AGATCTGAGCCTGGGAGCTCTCTGGCTAACTAGGGAACCCACTGCTTAAGCCTCAATAAAGCTTGCCTTG
AGTGCTTCAAGTAGTGTGTGCCCGTCTGTTGTGTGACTCTGGTAACTAGAGATCCCTCAGACCCTTTTAG
TCAGTGTGGAAAATCTCTAGCAGTGGCGCCCGAACAGGGACTTGAAAGCGAAAGGGAAACCAGAGGAGCT
CTCTCGACGCAGGACTCGGCTTGCTGAAGCGCGCACGGCAAGAGGCGAGGGGCGGCGACTGGTGAGTACG
CCAAAAATTTTGACTAGCGGAGGCTAGAAGGAGAGAGATGGGTGCGAGAGCGTCAGTATTAAGCGGGGGA
GAATTAGATCGCGATGGGAAAAAATTCGGTTAAGGCCAGGGGGAAAGAAAAAATATAAATTAAAACATAT
AGTATGGGCAAGCAGGGAGCTAGAACGATTCGCAGTTAATCCTGGCCTGTTAGAAACATCAGAAGGCTGT
AGACAAATACTGGGACAGCTACAACCATCCCTTCAGACAGGATCAGAAGAACTTAGATCATTATATAATA
CAGTAGCAACCCTCTATTGTGTGCATCAAAGGATAGAGATAAAAGACACCAAGGAAGCTTTAGACAAGAT
AGAGGAAGAGCAAAACAAAAGTAAGACCACCGCACAGCAAGCGGCCGCTGATCTTCAGACCTGGAGGAGG
AGATATGAGGGACAATTGGAGAAGTGAATTATATAAATATAAAGTAGTAAAAATTGAACCATTAGGAGTA
GCACCCACCAAGGCAAAGAGAAGAGTGGTGCAGAGAGAAAAAAGAGCAGTGGGAATAGGAGCTTTGTTCC
TTGGGTTCTTGGGAGCAGCAGGAAGCACTATGGGCGCAGCGTCAATGACGCTGACGGTACAGGCCAGACA
ATTATTGTCTGGTATAGTGCAGCAGCAGAACAATTTGCTGAGGGCTATTGAGGCGCAACAGCATCTGTTG
CAACTCACAGTCTGGGGCATCAAGCAGCTCCAGGCAAGAATCCTGGCTGTGGAAAGATACCTAAAGGATC
AACAGCTCCTGGGGATTTGGGGTTGCTCTGGAAAACTCATTTGCACCACTGCTGTGCCTTGGAATGCTAG
TTGGAGTAATAAATCTCTGGAACAGATTTGGAATCACACGACCTGGATGGAGTGGGACAGAGAA
