>Addgene plasmid #162006 | pLKO.1 Puro shRNA PIK3C2A KD5 | depositor partial sequence | sequence record 314229 | PIK3C2alpha RNAi Sequence
GCTCAGATATCCAGCAATAAT
